>Addgene plasmid #136846 | pEBTetDBl-CLIP-FOP | depositor full sequence | sequence record 264122 | Full Sequence
TTGTACAAAGTGGTGATGGCAGCTAGCGGCGCGCCCGGCCGCGGGGCAGTGCATGTAATCCCTTCAGTTG
GTTGGTACAACTTGCCAACTGGGCCCTGTTCCACATGTGACACGGGGGGGGACCAAACACAAAGGGGTTC
TCTGACTGTAGTTGACATCCTTATAAATGGATGTGCACATTTGCCAACACTGAGTGGCTTTCATCCTGGA
GCAGACTTTGCAGTCTGTGGACTGCAACACAACATTGCCTTTATGTGTAACTCTTGGCTGAAGCTCTTAC
ACCAATGCTGGGGGACATGTACCTCCCAGGGGCCCAGGAAGACTACGGGAGGCTACACCAACGTCAATCA
GAGGGGCCTGTGTAGCTACCGATAAGCGGACCCTCAAGAGGGCATTAGCAATAGTGTTTATAAGGCCCCC
TTGTTAACCCTAAACGGGTAGCATATGCTTCCCGGGTAGTAGTATATACTATCCAGACTAACCCTAATTC
AATAGCATATGTTACCCAACGGGAAGCATATGCTATCGAATTAGGGTTAGTAAAAGGGTCCTAAGGAACA
GCGATATCTCCCACCCCATGAGCTGTCACGGTTTTATTTACATGGGGTCAGGATTCCACGAGGGTAGTGA
ACCATTTTAGTCACAAGGGCAGTGGCTGAAGATCAAGGAGCGGGCAGTGAACTCTCCTGAATCTTCGCCT
GCTTCTTCATTCTCCTTCGTTTAGCTAATAGAATAACTGCTGAGTTGTGAACAGTAAGGTGTATGTGAGG
TGCTCGAAAACAAGGTTTCAGGTGACGCCCCCAGAATAAAATTTGGACGGGGGGTTCAGTGGTGGCATTG
TGCTATGACACCAATATAACCCTCACAAACCCCTTGGGCAATAAATACTAGTGTAGGAATGAAACATTCT
GAATATCTTTAACAATAGAAATCCATGGGGTGGGGACAAGCCGTAAAGACTGGATGTCCATCTCACACGA
ATTTATGGCTATGGGCAACACATAATCCTAGTGCAATATGATACTGGGGTTATTAAGATGTGTCCCAGGC
AGGGACCAAGACAGGTGAACCATGTTGTTACACTCTATTTGTAACAAGGGGAAAGAGAGTGGACGCCGAC
AGCAGCGGACTCCACTGGTTGTCTCTAACACCCCCGAAAATTAAACGGGGCTCCACGCCAATGGGGCCCA
TAAACAAAGACAAGTGGCCACTCTTTTTTTTGAAATTGTGGAGTGGGGGCACGCGTCAGCCCCCACACGC
CGCCCTGCGGTTTTGGACTGTAAAATAAGGGTGTAATAACTTGGCTGATTGTAACCCCGCTAACCACTGC
GGTCAAACCACTTGCCCACAAAACCACTAATGGCACCCCGGGGAATACCTGCATAAGTAGGTGGGCGGGC
CAAGATAGGGGCGCGATTGCTGCGATCTGGAGGACAAATTACACACACTTGCGCCTGAGCGCCAAGCACA
GGGTTGTTGGTCCTCATATTCACGAGGTCGCTGAGAGCACGGTGGGCTAATGTTGCCATGGGTAGCATAT
ACTACCCAAATATCTGGATAGCATATGCTATCCTAATCTATATCTGGGTAGCATAGGCTATCCTAATCTA
TATCTGGGTAGCATATGCTATCCTAATCTATATCTGGGTAGTATATGCTATCCTAATTTATATCTGGGTA
GCATAGGCTATCCTAATCTATATCTGGGTAGCATATGCTATCCTAATCTATATCTGGGTAGTATATGCTA
TCCTAATCTGTATCCGGGTAGCATATGCTATCCTAATAGAGATTAGGGTAGTATATGCTATCCTAATTTA
TATCTGGGTAGCATATACTACCCAAATATCTGGATAGCATATGCTATCCTAATCTATATCTGGGTAGCAT
ATGCTATCCTAATCTATATCTGGGTAGCATAGGCTATCCTAATCTATATCTGGGTAGCATATGCTATCCT
AATCTATATCTGGGTAGTATATGCTATCCTAATTTATATCTGGGTAGCATAGGCTATCCTAATCTATATC
TGGGTAGCATATGCTATCCTAATCTATATCTGGGTAGTATATGCTATCCTAATCTGTATCCGGGTAGCAT
ATGCTATCCTCATGCATATACAGTCAGCATATGATACCCAGTAGTAGAGTGGGAGTGCTATCCTTTGCAT
ATGCCGCCACCTCCCAAGGGGGCGTGAATTTTCGCTGCTTGTCCTTTTCCTGCTGGTTGCTCCCATTCTT
AGGTGAATTTAAGGAGGCCAGGCTAAAGCCGTCGCATGTCTGATTGCTCACCAGGTAAATGTCGCTAATG
TTTTCCAACGCGAGAAGGTGTTGAGCGCGGAGCTGAGTGACGTGACAACATGGGTATGCCCAATTGCCCC
ATGTTGGGAGGACGAAAATGGTGACAAGACAGATGGCCAGAAATACACCAACAGCACGCATGATGTCTAC
TGGGGATTTATTCTTTAGTGCGGGGGAATACACGGCTTTTAATACGATTGAGGGCGTCTCCTAACAAGTT
ACATCACTCCTGCCCTTCCTCACCCTCATCTCCATCACCTCCTTCATCTCCGTCATCTCCGTCATCACCC
TCCGCGGCAGCCCCTTCCACCATAGGTGGAAACCAGGGAGGCAAATCTACTCCATCGTCAAAGCTGCACA
CAGTCACCCTGATATTGCAGGTAGGAGCGGGCTTTGTCATAACAAGGTCCTTAATCGCATCCTTCAAAAC
CTCAGCAAATATATGAGTTTGTAAAAAGACCATGAAATAACAGACAATGGACTCCCTTAGCGGGCCAGGT
TGTGGGCCGGGTCCAGGGGCCATTCCAAAGGGGAGACGACTCAATGGTGTAAGACGACATTGTGGAATAG
CAAGGGCAGTTCCTCGCCTTAGGTTGTAAAGGGAGGTCTTACTACCTCCATATACGAACACACCGGCGAC
CCAAGTTCCTTCGTCGGTAGTCCTTTCTACGTGACTCCTAGCCAGGAGAGCTCTTAAACCTTCTGCAATG
TTCTCAAATTTCGGGTTGGAACCTCCTTGACCACGATGCTTTTCCAAACCACCCTCCTTTTTTGCGCCCT
GCCTCCATCACCCTGACCCCGGGGTCCAGTGCTTGGGCCTTCTCCTGGGTCATCTGCGGGGCCCTGCTCT
ATCGCTCCCGGGGGCACGTCAGGCTCACCATCTGGGCCACCTTCTTGGTGGTATTCAAAATAATCGGCTT
CCCCTACAGGGTGGAAAAATGGCCTTCTACCTGGAGGGGGCCTGCGCGGTGGAGACCCGGATGATGATGA
CTGACTACTGGGACTCCTGGGCCTCTTTTCTCCACGTCCACGACCTCTCCCCCTGGCTCTTTCACGACTT
CCCCCCCTGGCTCTTTCACGTCCTCTACCCCGGCGGCCTCCACTACCTCCTCGACCCCGGCCTCCACTAC
CTCCTCGACCCCGGCCTCCACTGCCTCCTCGACCCCGGCCTCCACCTCCTGCTCCTGCCCCTCCTGCTCC
TGCCCCTCCTCCTGCTCCTGCCCCTCCTGCCCCTCCTGCTCCTGCCCCTCCTGCCCCTCCTGCTCCTGCC
CCTCCTGCCCCTCCTGCTCCTGCCCCTCCTGCCCCTCCTCCTGCTCCTGCCCCTCCTGCCCCTCCTCCTG
CTCCTGCCCCTCCTGCCCCTCCTGCTCCTGCCCCTCCTGCCCCTCCTGCTCCTGCCCCTCCTGCCCCTCC
TGCTCCTGCCCCTCCTGCTCCTGCCCCTCCTGCTCCTGCCCCTCCTGCTCCTGCCCCTCCTGCCCCTCCT
GCCCCTCCTCCTGCTCCTGCCCCTCCTGCTCCTGCCCCTCCTGCCCCTCCTGCCCCTCCTGCTCCTGCCC
CTCCTCCTGCTCCTGCCCCTCCTGCCCCTCCTGCCCCTCCTCCTGCTCCTGCCCCTCCTGCCCCTCCTCC
TGCTCCTGCCCCTCCTCCTGCTCCTGCCCCTCCTGCCCCTCCTGCCCCTCCTCCTGCTCCTGCCCCTCCT
GCCCCTCCTCCTGCTCCTGCCCCTCCTCCTGCTCCTGCCCCTCCTGCCCCTCCTGCCCCTCCTCCTGCTC
CTGCCCCTCCTCCTGCTCCTGCCCCTCCTGCCCCTCCTGCCCCTCCTGCCCCTCCTCCTGCTCCTGCCCC
TCCTCCTGCTCCTGCCCCTCCTGCTCCTGCCCCTCCCGCTCCTGCTCCTGCTCCTGTTCCACCGTGGGTC
CCTTTGCAGCCAATGCAACTTGGACGTTTTTGGGGTCTCCGGACACCATCTCTATGTCTTGGCCCTGATC
CTGAGCCGCCCGGGGCTCCTGGTCTTCCGCCTCCTCGTCCTCGTCCTCTTCCCCGTCCTCGTCCATGGTT
ATCACCCCCTCTTCTTTGAGGTCCACTGCCGCCGGAGCCTTCTGGTCCAGATGTGTCTCCCTTCTCTCCT
AGGCCATTTCCAGGTCCTGTACCTGGCCCCTCGTCAGACATGATTCACACTAAAAGAGATCAATAGACAT
CTTTATTAGACGACGCTCAGTGAATACAGGGAGTGCAGACTCCTGCCCCCTCCAACAGCCCCCCCACCCT
CATCCCCTTCATGGTCGCTGTCAGACAGATCCAGGTCTGAAAATTCCCCATCCTCCGAACCATCCTCGTC
CTCATCACCAATTACTCGCAGCCCGGAAAACTCCCGCTGAACATCCTCAAGATTTGCGTCCTGAGCCTCA
AGCCAGGCCTCAAATTCCTCGTCCCCCTTTTTGCTGGACGGTAGGGATGGGGATTCTCGGGACCCCTCCT
CTTCCTCTTCAAGGTCACCAGACAGAGATGCTACTGGGGCAACGGAAGAAAAGCTGGGTGCGGCCTGTGA
GGATCAGCTTATCGATGATAAGCTGTCAAACATGAGAATTCTTGAAGACGAAAGGGCCTCGTGATACGCC
TATTTTTATAGGTTAATGTCATGATAATAATGGTTTCTTAGACGTCAGGTGGCACTTTTCGGGGAAATGT
GCGCGGAACCCCTATTTGTTTATTTTTCTAAATACATTCAAATATGTATCCGCTCATGAGACAATAACCC
TGATAAATGCTTCAATAATATTGAAAAAGGAAGAGTATGAGTATTCAACATTTCCGTGTCGCCCTTATTC
CCTTTTTTGCGGCATTTTGCCTTCCTGTTTTTGCTCACCCAGAAACGCTGGTGAAAGTAAAAGATGCTGA
AGATCAGTTGGGTGCACGAGTGGGTTACATCGAACTGGATCTCAACAGCGGTAAGATCCTTGAGAGTTTT
CGCCCCGAAGAACGTTTTCCAATGATGAGCACTTTTAAAGTTCTGCTATGTGGCGCGGTATTATCCCGTG
TTGACGCCGGGCAAGAGCAACTCGGTCGCCGCATACACTATTCTCAGAATGACTTGGTTGAGTACTCACC
AGTCACAGAAAAGCATCTTACGGATGGCATGACAGTAAGAGAATTATGCAGTGCTGCCATAACCATGAGT
GATAACACTGCGGCCAACTTACTTCTGACAACGATCGGAGGACCGAAGGAGCTAACCGCTTTTTTGCACA
ACATGGGGGATCATGTAACTCGCCTTGATCGTTGGGAACCGGAGCTGAATGAAGCCATACCAAACGACGA
GCGTGACACCACGATGCCTGCAGCAATGGCAACAACGTTGCGCAAACTATTAACTGGCGAACTACTTACT
CTAGCTTCCCGGCAACAATTAATAGACTGGATGGAGGCGGATAAAGTTGCAGGACCACTTCTGCGCTCGG
CCCTTCCGGCTGGCTGGTTTATTGCTGATAAATCTGGAGCCGGTGAGCGTGGGTCTCGCGGTATCATTGC
AGCACTGGGGCCAGATGGTAAGCCCTCCCGTATCGTAGTTATCTACACGACGGGGAGTCAGGCAACTATG
GATGAACGAAATAGACAGATCGCTGAGATAGGTGCCTCACTGATTAAGCATTGGTAACTGTCAGACCAAG
TTTACTCATATATACTTTAGATTGATTTAAAACTTCATTTTTAATTTAAAAGGATCTAGGTGAAGATCCT
TTTTGATAATCTCATGACCAAAATCCCTTAACGTGAGTTTTCGTTCCACTGAGCGTCAGACCCCGTAGAA
AAGATCAAAGGATCTTCTTGAGATCCTTTTTTTCTGCGCGTAATCTGCTGCTTGCAAACAAAAAAACCAC
CGCTACCAGCGGTGGTTTGTTTGCCGGATCAAGAGCTACCAACTCTTTTTCCGAAGGTAACTGGCTTCAG
CAGAGCGCAGATACCAAATACTGTCCTTCTAGTGTAGCCGTAGTTAGGCCACCACTTCAAGAACTCTGTA
GCACCGCCTACATACCTCGCTCTGCTAATCCTGTTACCAGTGGCTGCTGCCAGTGGCGATAAGTCGTGTC
TTACCGGGTTGGACTCAAGACGATAGTTACCGGATAAGGCGCAGCGGTCGGGCTGAACGGGGGGTTCGTG
CACACAGCCCAGCTTGGAGCGAACGACCTACACCGAACTGAGATACCTACAGCGTGAGCTATGAGAAAGC
GCCACGCTTCCCGAAGGGAGAAAGGCGGACAGGTATCCGGTAAGCGGCAGGGTCGGAACAGGAGAGCGCA
CGAGGGAGCTTCCAGGGGGAAACGCCTGGTATCTTTATAGTCCTGTCGGGTTTCGCCACCTCTGACTTGA
GCGTCGATTTTTGTGATGCTCGTCAGGGGGGCGGAGCCTATGGAAAAACGCCAGCAACGCGGCCTTTTTA
CGGTTCCTGGCCTTTTGCTGGCCTTGAAGCTGTCCCTGATGGTCGTCATCTACCTGCCTGGACAGCATGG
CCTGCAACGCGGGCATCCCGATGCCGCCGGAAGCGAGAAGAATCATAATGGGGAAGGCCATCCAGCCTCG
CGTCGAACTAGATGATCCGGCTGTGGAATGTGTGTCAGTTAGGGTGTGGAAAGTCCCCAGGCTCCCCAGC
AGGCAGAAGTATGCAAAGCATGCATCTCAATTAGTCAGCAACCAGGTGTGGAAAGTCCCCAGGCTCCCCA
GCAGGCAGAAGTATGCAAAGCATGCATCTCAATTAGTCAGCAACCATAGTCCCGCCCCTAACTCCGCCCA
TCCCGCCCCTAACTCCGCCCAGTTCCGCCCATTCTCCGCCCCATGGCTGACTAATTTTTTTTATTTATGC
AGAGGCCGAGGCCGCCTCGGCCTCTGAGCTATTCCAGAAGTAGTGAGGAGGCTTTTTTGGAGGGTGACCG
CCACGACCGGTATGGCCAAGCCTTTGTCTCAAGAAGAATCCACCCTCATTGAAAGAGCAACGGCTACAAT
CAACAGCATCCCCATCTCTGAAGACTACAGCGTCGCCAGCGCAGCTCTCTCTAGCGACGGCCGCATCTTC
ACTGGTGTCAATGTATATCATTTTACTGGGGGACCTTGTGCAGAACTCGTGGTGCTGGGCACTGCTGCTG
CTGCGGCAGCTGGCAACCTGACTTGTATCGTCGCGATCGGAAATGAGAACAGGGGCATCTTGAGCCCCTG
CGGACGGTGCCGACAGGTGCTTCTCGATCTGCATCCTGGGATCAAAGCCATAGTGAAGGACAGTGATGGA
CAGCCGACGGCAGTTGGGATTCGTGAATTGCTGCCCTCTGGTTACGGTCCGACGCGGCCCGACGGGTCCG
AGGGGGGTCGACCTCGAAACTTGTTTATTGCAGCTTATAATGGTTACAAATAAAGCAATAGCATCACAAA
TTTCACAAATAAAGCATTTTTTTCACTGCATTCTAGTTGTGGTTTGTCCAAACTCATCAATGTATCTTAT
CATGTCTGGATCTGATCCGAACCCCTTCCTCGACCAATTCTCATGTTTGACAGCTTATCATCGCAGATCC
GGGCAACGTTGTTGCCATTGCTCGACCAATTCTCATGTTTGACAGCTTATCATCGCAGATCCGTATGGTG
CACTCTCAGTACAATCTGCTCTGATGCCGCATAGTTAAGCCAGTATCTGCTCCCTGCTTGTGTGTTGGAG
GTCGCTGAGTAGTGCGCGAGCAAAATTTAAGCTACAACAAGGCAAGGCTTGACCGACAATTGCATGAAGA
ATCTGCTTAGGGTTAGGCGTTTTGCGCTGCTTCGCGATGTACGGGCCAGATATACGCGTATCTGAGGGGA
CTAGGGTGTGTTTAGGCGAAAAGCGGGGCTTCGGTTGTACGCGGTTAGGAGTCCCCTCAGGATATAGTAG
TTTCGCTTTTGCATAGGGAGGGGGAAATGTAGTCTTATGCAATACTCTTGTAGTCTTGCAACATGGTAAC
GATGAGTTAGCAACATGCCTTACAAGGAGAGAAAAAGCACCGTGCATGCCGATTGGTGGAAGTAAGGTGG
TACGATCGTGCCTTATTAGGAAGGCAACAGACGGGTCTGACATGGATTGGACGAACCACTGAATTCCGCA
TTGCAGAGATATTGTATTTAAGTGCCTAGCTCGATACAATAAACGCCATTTGACCATTCACCACATTGGT
GTGCACCTCCAAGCTGGCCGGGGATCCTCTAGGGCCTCTGAGCTATTCCAGAAGTAGTGAAGAGGCTTTT
TTGGAGGCCTAGGCTTTTGCAAAAAGCTCCGGATCGATCCTGAGAACTTCAGGGTGAGTTTGGGGACCCT
TGATTGTTCTTTCTTTTTCGCTATTGTAAAATTCATGTTATATGGAGGGGGCAAAGTTTTCAGGGTGTTG
TTTAGAATGGGAAGATGTCCCTTGTATCACCATGGACCCTCATGATAATTTTGTTTCTTTCACTTTCTAC
TCTGTTGACAACCATTGTCTCCTCTTATTTTCTTTTCATTTTCTGTAACTTTTTCGTTAAACTTTAGCTT
GCATTTGTAACGAATTTTTAAATTCACTTTTGTTTATTTGTCAGATTGTAAGTACTTTCTCTAATCACTT
TTTTTTCAAGGCAATCAGGGTATATTATATTGTACTTCAGCACAGTTTTAGAGAACAATTGTTATAATTA
AATGATAAGGTAGAATATTTCTGCATATAAATTCTGGCTGGCGTGGAAATATTCTTATTGGTAGAAACAA
CTACATCCTGGTCATCATCCTGCCTTTCTCTTTATGGTTACAATGATATACACTGTTTGAGATGAGGATA
AAATACTCTGAGTCCAAACCGGGCCCCTCTGCTAACCATGTTCATGCCTTCTTCTTTTTCCTACAGCTCC
TGGGCAACGTGCTGGTTATTGTGCTGTCTCATCATTTTGGCAAAGAATTGTAATACGACTCACTATAGGG
CGAATTGATATGTCTAGATTAGATAAAAGTAAAGTGATTAACAGCGCATTAGAGCTGCTTAATGAGGTCG
GAATCGAAGGTTTAACAACCCGTAAACTCGCCCAGAAGCTAGGTGTAGAGCAGCCTACATTGTATTGGCA
TGTAAAAAATAAGCGGGCTTTGCTCGACGCCTTAGCCATTGAGATGTTAGATAGGCACCATACTCACTTT
TGCCCTTTAGAAGGGGAAAGCTGGCAAGATTTTTTACGTAATAACGCTAAAAGTTTTAGATGTGCTTTAC
TAAGTCATCGCGATGGAGCAAAAGTACATTTAGGTACACGGCCTACAGAAAAACAGTATGAAACTCTCGA
AAATCAATTAGCCTTTTTATGCCAACAAGGTTTTTCACTAGAGAATGCATTATATGCACTCAGCGCTGTG
GGGCATTTTACTTTAGGTTGCGTATTGGAAGATCAAGAGCATCAAGTCGCTAAAGAAGAAAGGGAAACAC
CTACTACTGATAGTATGCCGCCATTATTACGACAAGCTATCGAATTATTTGATCACCAAGGTGCAGAGCC
AGCCTTCTTATTCGGCCTTGAATTGATCATATGCGGATTAGAAAAACAACTTAAATGTGAAAGTGGGTCC
GCGTACAGCGGATCCCGGGAATTCAGATCTTATTAAAGCAGAACTTGTTTATTGCAGCTTATAATGGTTA
CAAATAAAGCAATAGCATCACAAATTTCACAAATAAAGCATTTTTTTCACTGCATTCTAGTTGTGGTTTG
TCCAAACTCATCAATGTATCTTATCATGTCTGGTCGAATCCATGGCGCAGAACTGGTAGGTATGGAAGAT
CCGCGTTGACATTGATTATTGACTAGTTATTAATAGTAATCAATTACGGGGTCATTAGTTCATAGCCCAT
ATATGGAGTTCCGCGTTACATAACTTACGGTAAATGGCCCGCCTGGCTGACCGCCCAACGACCCCCGCCC
ATTGACGTCAATAATGACGTATGTTCCCATAGTAACGCCAATAGGGACTTTCCATTGACGTCAATGGGTG
GAGTATTTACGGTAAACTGCCCACTTGGCAGTACATCAAGTGTATCATATGCCAAGTACGCCCCCTATTG
ACGTCAATGACGGTAAATGGCCCGCCTGGCATTATGCCCAGTACATGACCTTATGGGACTTTCCTACTTG
GCAGTACATCTACGTATTAGTCATCGCTATTACCATGGTGATGCGGTTTTGGCAGTACATCAATGGGCGT
GGATAGCGGTTTGACTCACGGGGATTTCCAAGTCTCCACCCCATTGACGTCAATGGGAGTTTGTTTTGGC
ACCAAAATCAACGGGACTTTCCAAAATGTCGTAACAACTCCGCCCCATTGACGCAAATGGGCGGTAGGCG
TGTACGGTGGGAGGTCTATATAAGCAGAGCTCTCCCTATCAGTGATAGAGATCTCCCTATCAGTGATAGA
GATCGTCGACGAGCTCGTTTAGTGAACCGTCAGATCGCCTGGAGACGCCATCCACGCTGTTTTGACCTCC
ATAGAAGACACCGGGACCGATCCAGCCTCCGGACTCTAGCGTTTAAACTTAAGCTTACCACCATGGATTA
TAAAGACGATGATGACAAGCACCACCACCACCACCACGACAAGGATTGTGAAATGAAACGCACCACACTG
GACAGCCCTTTGGGGAAGCTGGAGCTGTCTGGTTGTGAGCAGGGTCTGCACGAAATAATTTTTCTGGGCA
AGGGGACGTCTGCAGCTGATGCCGTGGAGGTCCCAGCCCCCGCTGCGGTTCTCGGAGGTCCGGAGCCCCT
GATACAGGCTACAGCCTGGCTGAATGCCTATTTCCACCAGCCCGAGGCTATCGAAGAGTTCCCCGTGCCG
GCTCTTCACCATCCCGTTTTCCAGCAAGAGTCGTTCACCAGACAGGTGTTATGGAAGCTGCTGAAGGTTG
TGAAATTCGGAGAAGTGATTTCTGAGTCACACTTAGCAGCCCTGGTAGGCAACCCCGCAGCCACGGCAGC
AGTGAATACGGCACTGGATGGCAATCCTGTCCCTATCCTGATCCCGTGCCACAGAGTGGTCCAGGGGGAT
TCGGATGTGGGGCCGTACCTTGGTGGACTGGCCGTGAAGGAATGGCTTCTGGCCCATGAAGGCCACCGGT
TGGGGAAGCCAGGCTTGGGATTCGAACTGGAGGTGCTGTTCCAGGGCCCCGGTACCGCCATCACAAGTTT
GTACAAAAAAGCAGGCACCATGGCGGCGACGGCGGCCGCAGTGGTGGCCGAGGAGGACACGGAGCTGCGG
GACCTGCTGGTGCAGACGCTGGAGAACAGCGGGGTCCTGAACCGCATCAAGGCTGAACTCCGAGCAGCTG
TGTTTTTAGCACTAGAGGAGCAAGAAAAAGTAGAGAACAAAACTCCTTTAGTTAATGAGAGCCTGAGAAA
GTTTTTAAATACCAAAGACGGTCGTTTAGTGGCTAGTCTTGTTGCAGAATTTCTTCAGTTTTTTAACCTT
GACTTTACTTTGGCTGTTTTTCAACCTGAAACTAGCACACTGCAAGGTCTCGAAGGTCGAGAGAATTTAG
CCCGAGATTTAGGTATAATTGAAGCAGAAGGTACTGTGGGTGGACCCTTATTATTAGAAGTGATCAGGCG
CTGTCAACAGAAAGAAAAAGGGCCAACCACTGGGGAAGGTGCACTTGATCTATCTGATGTACATTCTCCA
CCAAAGTCACCAGAGGGAAAAACAAGTGCACAGACAACACCAAGTAAGAAGGCCAATGATGAGGCCAATC
AGAGTGATACAAGTGTCTCCTTGTCAGAACCCAAGAGCAAAAGCAGCCTTCACTTACTGTCCCATGAAAC
AAAAATTGGATCTTTTCTAAGCAACAGAACTTTAGATGGCAAAGACAAAGCTGGCCTTTGTCCAGATGAA
GATGATATGGAAGGAGATTCTTTCTTTGATGATCCCATTCCTAAGCCAGAGAAAACTTACGGTTTGAGGA
ATGAACCTAGGAAGCAAGCAGGAAGTCTGGCCTCGCTCTCGGATGCACCCCCCTTAAAAAGTGGACTCAG
CTCCCTGGCGGGAGCCCCTTCTTTAAAAGACTCTGAGAGTAAAAGGGGAAATACAGTTTTGAAAGATCTG
AAATTGATCAGTGATAAAATTGGATCACTTGGATTAGGAACTGGAGAAGATGATGACTATGTTGATGATT
TTAATAGTACCAGCCATCGCTCAGAGAAAAGTGAGATAAGTATTGGTGAAGAGATAGAAGAAGACCTTTC
TGTGGAAATAGATGACATCAATACCAGTGATAAGCTTGATGACCTCACACAAGATCTGACTGTATCCCAG
CTCAGTGATGTTGCGGATTATCTGGAAGATGTTGCATAGATACCCAGCTTTC
Features (pLannotate 1.2.2; 30 found; start..end, strand, type, name):
    433..2222    -  rep_origin     oriP: Epstein-Barr virus oriP replication origin (Yates et al., 2000)
   2223..2441    -  CDS            gL (fragment): GL_EBVB9 - Experimental evidence at protein level: Swiss-Prot protein existence level 1. The heterodimer glycoprotein H-glycoprotein L is required for the fusion of viral and plasma membranes leading to virus entry into the host cell. Acts as a functional inhibitor of gH and maintains gH in an inhibited form. Upon binding to host integrins, gL dissociates from gH leading to activation of the viral fusion glycoproteins gB and gH. Fusion of EBV with B-lymphocytes requires the additional receptor- binding protein gp42, which forms a complex with gH/gL. The heterodimer gH/gL targets also host EPHA
   2524..4451    -  CDS            EBNA1 (fragment): Epstein-Barr nuclear antigen 1, also known as EBNA-1 crucial for latent viral infection, and for episomal amplification of vectors containing the oriP origin (Okita et al., 2013)
   4489..4833    -  CDS            BRRF2_EBVB9 (fragment): Protein inferred from homology: Swiss-Prot protein existence level 3. From Epstein-Barr virus (strain B95-8) (HHV-4) (Human herpesvirus 4).
   4836..4859    -  promoter       tet promoter (fragment): E. coli promoter for tetracycline efflux protein gene
   4972..5076    +  promoter       AmpR promoter: bla
   5077..5937    +  CDS            AmpR: β-lactamase; bla; confers resistance to ampicillin, carbenicillin, and related antibiotics
   6108..6696    +  rep_origin     ori: high-copy-number ColE1/pMB1/pBR322/pUC origin of replication
   6742..6865    -  CDS            TcR (fragment): tetracycline efflux protein; tet; confers resistance to tetracycline
   6903..7200    +  promoter       SV40 promoter: SV40 enhancer and early promoter
   7222..7604    +  CDS            BSD (fragment): blasticidin S deaminase; Aspergillus terreus BSD; confers resistance to blasticidin
   7648..7782    +  polyA_signal   SV40 poly(A) signal: SV40 polyadenylation signal
   7904..7956    -  misc_feature   bom (fragment): basis of mobility region from pBR322
   8087..8180    +  ncRNA          Retro dr1: Accession: RF00214 - Retrovirus direct repeat 1 (dr1)
   8216..8477    +  promoter       RSV promoter: Rous sarcoma virus enhancer/promoter
   8503..8563    +  promoter       SV40 promoter (fragment): SV40 early promoter
   8594..9166    +  intron         β-globin intron: intron from rabbit β-globin gene
   9221..9239    +  promoter       T7 promoter: promoter for bacteriophage T7 RNA polymerase
   9250..9870    +  CDS            tetR: TETR2_ECOLX - Experimental evidence at protein level: Swiss-Prot protein existence level 1. TetR is the repressor of the tetracycline resistance element; its N-terminal region forms a helix-turn-helix structure and binds DNA. Binding of tetracycline to TetR reduces the repressor affinity for the tetracycline resistance gene (tetA) promoter operator sites. From Escherichia coli.
   9912..10033   +  polyA_signal   SV40 poly(A) signal: SV40 polyadenylation signal
  10088..10467   +  enhancer       CMV enhancer: human cytomegalovirus immediate early enhancer
  10468..10671   +  promoter       CMV promoter: human cytomegalovirus (CMV) immediate early promoter
  10673..10692   +  promoter       PLtetO-1 promoter (fragment): modified phage lambda PL promoter with tet operator sites (Lutz and Bujard, 1997)
  10694..10713   +  promoter       PLtetO-1 promoter (fragment): modified phage lambda PL promoter with tet operator sites (Lutz and Bujard, 1997)
  10721..10754   +  promoter       TRE3GV promoter (fragment): 3rd-generation Tet-responsive promoter that can be activated by binding of Tet-On® 3G, optimized for retroviral and lentiviral vectors
  10870..10887   +  CDS            9xHis (fragment): 9xHis affinity tag
  10888..11430   +  CDS            MGMT (fragment): MGMT_HUMAN - Experimental evidence at protein level: Swiss-Prot protein existence level 1. Involved in the cellular defense against the biological effects of O6-methylguanine (O6-MeG) and O4-methylthymine (O4-MeT) in DNA. Repairs the methylated nucleobase in DNA by stoichiometrically transferring the methyl group to a cysteine residue in the enzyme. This is a suicide reaction: the enzyme is irreversibly inactivated. From Homo sapiens (Human).
  11474..11494   +  protein_bind   attB1: mutant version of attB; core recombination site for the Gateway® BP reaction BP Clonase™
  11500..12636   +  CDS            CEP43 (fragment): CEP43_HUMAN - Also known as FGFR1OP, FOP. Experimental evidence at protein level: Swiss-Prot protein existence level 1. Required for anchoring microtubules to the centrosomes (PubMed:16314388, PubMed:28659385). Required for ciliation (PubMed:28625565, PubMed:28659385). From Homo sapiens (Human).
  12642..14      -  protein_bind   attB2 (across the origin): mutant version of attB; recombination site for the Gateway® BP reaction BP Clonase™
