>Addgene plasmid #136846 | pEBTetDBl-CLIP-FOP | addgene full sequence | sequence record 276381 | Addgene NGS Result
TTGTACAAAGTGGTGATGGCAGCTAGCGGCGCGCCCGGCCGCGGGGCAGTGCATGTAATCCCTTCAGTTG
GTTGGTACAACTTGCCAACTGGGCCCTGTTCCACATGTGACACGGGGGGGGACCAAACACAAAGGGGTTC
TCTGACTGTAGTTGACATCCTTATAAATGGATGTGCACATTTGCCAACACTGAGTGGCTTTCATCCTGGA
GCAGACTTTGCAGTCTGTGGACTGCAACACAACATTGCCTTTATGTGTAACTCTTGGCTGAAGCTCTTAC
ACCAATGCTGGGGGACATGTACCTCCCAGGGGCCCAGGAAGACTACGGGAGGCTACACCAACGTCAATCA
GAGGGGCCTGTGTAGCTACCGATAAGCGGACCCTCAAGAGGGCATTAGCAATAGTGTTTATAAGGCCCCC
TTGTTAACCCTAAACGGGTAGCATATGCTTCCCGGGTAGTAGTATATACTATCCAGACTAACCCTAATTC
AATAGCATATGTTACCCAACGGGAAGCATATGCTATCGAATTAGGGTTAGTAAAAGGGTCCTAAGGAACA
GCGATATCTCCCACCCCATGAGCTGTCACGGTTTTATTTACATGGGGTCAGGATTCCACGAGGGTAGTGA
ACCATTTTAGTCACAAGGGCAGTGGCTGAAGATCAAGGAGCGGGCAGTGAACTCTCCTGAATCTTCGCCT
GCTTCTTCATTCTCCTTCGTTTAGCTAATAGAATAACTGCTGAGTTGTGAACAGTAAGGTGTATGTGAGG
TGCTCGAAAACAAGGTTTCAGGTGACGCCCCCAGAATAAAATTTGGACGGGGGGTTCAGTGGTGGCATTG
TGCTATGACACCAATATAACCCTCACAAACCCCTTGGGCAATAAATACTAGTGTAGGAATGAAACATTCT
GAATATCTTTAACAATAGAAATCCATGGGGTGGGGACAAGCCGTAAAGACTGGATGTCCATCTCACACGA
ATTTATGGCTATGGGCAACACATAATCCTAGTGCAATATGATACTGGGGTTATTAAGATGTGTCCCAGGC
AGGGACCAAGACAGGTGAACCATGTTGTTACACTCTATTTGTAACAAGGGGAAAGAGAGTGGACGCCGAC
AGCAGCGGACTCCACTGGTTGTCTCTAACACCCCCGAAAATTAAACGGGGCTCCACGCCAATGGGGCCCA
TAAACAAAGACAAGTGGCCACTCTTTTTTTTGAAATTGTGGAGTGGGGGCACGCGTCAGCCCCCACACGC
CGCCCTGCGGTTTTGGACTGTAAAATAAGGGTGTAATAACTTGGCTGATTGTAACCCCGCTAACCACTGC
GGTCAAACCACTTGCCCACAAAACCACTAATGGCACCCCGGGGAATACCTGCATAAGTAGGTGGGCGGGC
CAAGATAGGGGCGCGATTGCTGCGATCTGGAGGACAAATTACACACACTTGCGCCTGAGCGCCAAGCACA
GGGTTGTTGGTCCTCATATTCACGAGGTCGCTGAGAGCACGGTGGGCTAATGTTGCCATGGGTAGCATAT
ACTACCCAAATATCTGGATAGCATATGCTATCCTAATCTATATCTGGGTAGCATAGGCTATCCTAATCTA
TATCTGGGTAGTATATGCTATCCTAATCTGTATCCGGGTAGCATATGCTATCCTAATAGAGATTAGGGTA
GTATATGCTATCCTAATTTATATCTGGGTAGCATATACTACCCAAATATCTGGATAGCATATGCTATCCT
AATCTATATCTGGGTAGCATATGCTATCCTAATCTATATCTGGGTAGCATAGGCTATCCTAATCTATATC
TGGGTAGCATATGCTATCCTAATCTATATCTGGGTAGTATATGCTATCCTAATTTATATCTGGGTAGCAT
AGGCTATCCTAATCTATATCTGGGTAGCATATGCTATCCTAATCTATATCTGGGTAGTATATGCTATCCT
AATCTGTATCCGGGTAGCATATGCTATCCTCATGCATATACAGTCAGCATATGATACCCAGTAGTAGAGT
GGGAGTGCTATCCTTTGCATATGCCGCCACCTCCCAAGGGGGCGTGAATTTTCGCTGCTTGTCCTTTTCC
TGCTGGTTGCTCCCATTCTTAGGTGAATTTAAGGAGGCCAGGCTAAAGCCGTCGCATGTCTGATTGCTCA
CCAGGTAAATGTCGCTAATGTTTTCCAACGCGAGAAGGTGTTGAGCGCGGAGCTGAGTGACGTGACAACA
TGGGTATGCCCAATTGCCCCATGTTGGGAGGACGAAAATGGTGACAAGACAGATGGCCAGAAATACACCA
ACAGCACGCATGATGTCTACTGGGGATTTATTCTTTAGTGCGGGGGAATACACGGCTTTTAATACGATTG
AGGGCGTCTCCTAACAAGTTACATCACTCCTGCCCTTCCTCACCCTCATCTCCATCACCTCCTTCATCTC
CGTCATCTCCGTCATCACCCTCCGCGGCAGCCCCTTCCACCATAGGTGGAAACCAGGGAGGCAAATCTAC
TCCATCGTCAAAGCTGCACACAGTCACCCTGATATTGCAGGTAGGAGCGGGCTTTGTCATAACAAGGTCC
TTAATCGCATCCTTCAAAACCTCAGCAAATATATGAGTTTGTAAAAAGACCATGAAATAACAGACAATGG
ACTCCCTTAGCGGGCCAGGTTGTGGGCCGGGTCCAGGGGCCATTCCAAAGGGGAGACGACTCAATGGTGT
AAGACGACATTGTGGAATAGCAAGGGCAGTTCCTCGCCTTAGGTTGTAAAGGGAGGTCTTACTACCTCCA
TATACGAACACACCGGCGACCCAAGTTCCTTCGTCGGTAGTCCTTTCTACGTGACTCCTAGCCAGGAGAG
CTCTTAAACCTTCTGCAATGTTCTCAAATTTCGGGTTGGAACCTCCTTGACCACGATGCTTTCCAAACCA
CCCTCCTTTTTTGCGCCTGCCTCCATCACCCTGACCCCGGGGTCCAGTGCTTGGGCCTTCTCCTGGGTCA
TCTGCGGGGCCCTGCTCTATCGCTCCCGGGGGCACGTCAGGCTCACCATCTGGGCCACCTTCTTGGTGGT
ATTCAAAATAATCGGCTTCCCCTACAGGGTGGAAAAATGGCCTTCTACCTGGAGGGGGCCTGCGCGGTGG
AGACCCGGATGATGATGACTGACTACTGGGACTCCTGGGCCTCTTTTCTCCACGTCCACGACCTCTCCCC
CTGGCTCTTTCACGACTTCCCCCCCTGGCTCTTTCACGTCCTCTACCCCGGCGGCCTCCACTACCTCCTC
GACCCCGGCCTCCACTACCTCCTCGACCCCGGCCTCCACTGCCTCCTCGACCCCGGCCTCCACCTCCTGC
TCCTGCCCCTCCTGCTCCTGCCCCTCCTCCTGCTCCTGCCCCTCCTGCYCCTSCYGCTCCTGCCCCTCCT
GCCCCTCCTGCTCCTGCCCCTCCTGCCCCTCCTGCTCCTGCCCCTCCTGCCCCTCCTCCTGCTCCTGCCC
CTCCTGCCCCTCCTCCTCCTCCTCCYCCTCCTCCCCCTCCTCCTCCTCCCCCTCCTGCCCCTCCTGCTCC
TGCCCCTCCTGCCCCTCCTGCTCCTGCCCCTCCTGCTCCTGCCCCTCCTGCTCCTGCCCCTCCTGCTCCT
GCCCCTCCTGCCCCTCCTGCCCCTCCTCCTGCTCCTGCCCCTCCTGCTCCTGCCCCTCCTGCYCCTCCTG
CCCCTCCTGCTCCTGCCCCTCCTCCTGCTCCTGCCCCTCCTGCCCCTCCTGCCCCTCCTCCTGCTCCTGC
CCCTCCTGCCCCTCCTCCTGCTCCTGCCCCTCCTCCTGCTCCTGCCCCTCCTGCCCCTCCTGCCCCTCCT
CCTGCTCCTGCCCCTCCTGCCCCTCCTCCTGCTCCTGCCCCTCCTCCTGCTCCTGCCCCTCCTGCCCCTC
CTGCCCCTCCTCCTGCTCCTGCCCCTCCTCCTGCTCCTGCCCCTCCTGCCCCTCCTGCCCCTCCTGCCCC
TCCTCCTGCTCCTGCCCCTCCTCCTGCTCCTGCCCCTCCTGCTCCTGCCCCTCCCGCTCCTGCTCCTGCT
CCTGTTCCACCGTGGGTCCCTTTGCAGCCAATGCAACTTGGACGTTTTTGGGGTCTCCGGACACCATCTC
TATGTCTTGGCCCTGATCCTGAGCCGCCCGGGGCTCCTGGTCTTCCGCCTCCTCGTCCTCGTCCTCTTCC
CCGTCCTCGTCCATGGTTATCACCCCCTCTTCTTTGAGGTCCACTGCCGCCGGAGCCTTCTGGTCCAGAT
GTGTCTCCCTTCTCTCCTAGGCCATTTCCAGGTCCTGTACCTGGCCCCTCGTCAGACATGATTCACACTA
AAAGAGATCAATAGACATCTTTATTAGACGACGCTCAGTGAATACAGGGAGTGCAGACTCCTGCCCCCTC
CAACAGCCCCCCCACCCTCATCCCCTTCATGGTCGCTGTCAGACAGATCCAGGTCTGAAAATTCCCCATC
CTCCGAACCATCCTCGTCCTCATCACCAATTACTCGCAGCCCGGAAAACTCCCGCTGAACATCCTCAAGA
TTTGCGTCCTGAGCCTCAAGCCAGGCCTCAAATTCCTCGTCCCCCTTTTTGCTGGACGGTAGGGATGGGG
ATTCTCGGGACCCCTCCTCTTCCTCTTCAAGGTCACCAGACAGAGATGCTACTGGGGCAACGGAAGAAAA
GCTGGGTGCGGCCTGTGAGGATCAGCTTATCGATGATAAGCTGTCAAACATGAGAATTCTTGAAGACGAA
AGGGCCTCGTGATACGCCTATTTTTATAGGTTAATGTCATGATAATAATGGTTTCTTAGACGTCAGGTGG
CACTTTTCGGGGAAATGTGCGCGGAACCCCTATTTGTTTATTTTTCTAAATACATTCAAATATGTATCCG
CTCATGAGACAATAACCCTGATAAATGCTTCAATAATATTGAAAAAGGAAGAGTATGAGTATTCAACATT
TCCGTGTCGCCCTTATTCCCTTTTTTGCGGCATTTTGCCTTCCTGTTTTTGCTCACCCAGAAACGCTGGT
GAAAGTAAAAGATGCTGAAGATCAGTTGGGTGCACGAGTGGGTTACATCGAACTGGATCTCAACAGCGGT
AAGATCCTTGAGAGTTTTCGCCCCGAAGAACGTTTTCCAATGATGAGCACTTTTAAAGTTCTGCTATGTG
GCGCGGTATTATCCCGTGTTGACGCCGGGCAAGAGCAACTCGGTCGCCGCATACACTATTCTCAGAATGA
CTTGGTTGAGTACTCACCAGTCACAGAAAAGCATCTTACGGATGGCATGACAGTAAGAGAATTATGCAGT
GCTGCCATAACCATGAGTGATAACACTGCGGCCAACTTACTTCTGACAACGATCGGAGGACCGAAGGAGC
TAACCGCTTTTTTGCACAACATGGGGGATCATGTAACTCGCCTTGATCGTTGGGAACCGGAGCTGAATGA
AGCCATACCAAACGACGAGCGTGACACCACGATGCCTGCAGCAATGGCAACAACGTTGCGCAAACTATTA
ACTGGCGAACTACTTACTCTAGCTTCCCGGCAACAATTAATAGACTGGATGGAGGCGGATAAAGTTGCAG
GACCACTTCTGCGCTCGGCCCTTCCGGCTGGCTGGTTTATTGCTGATAAATCTGGAGCCGGTGAGCGTGG
GTCTCGCGGTATCATTGCAGCACTGGGGCCAGATGGTAAGCCCTCCCGTATCGTAGTTATCTACACGACG
GGGAGTCAGGCAACTATGGATGAACGAAATAGACAGATCGCTGAGATAGGTGCCTCACTGATTAAGCATT
GGTAACTGTCAGACCAAGTTTACTCATATATACTTTAGATTGATTTAAAACTTCATTTTTAATTTAAAAG
GATCTAGGTGAAGATCCTTTTTGATAATCTCATGACCAAAATCCCTTAACGTGAGTTTTCGTTCCACTGA
GCGTCAGACCCCGTAGAAAAGATCAAAGGATCTTCTTGAGATCCTTTTTTTCTGCGCGTAATCTGCTGCT
TGCAAACAAAAAAACCACCGCTACCAGCGGTGGTTTGTTTGCCGGATCAAGAGCTACCAACTCTTTTTCC
GAAGGTAACTGGCTTCAGCAGAGCGCAGATACCAAATACTGTCCTTCTAGTGTAGCCGTAGTTAGGCCAC
CACTTCAAGAACTCTGTAGCACCGCCTACATACCTCGCTCTGCTAATCCTGTTACCAGTGGCTGCTGCCA
GTGGCGATAAGTCGTGTCTTACCGGGTTGGACTCAAGACGATAGTTACCGGATAAGGCGCAGCGGTCGGG
CTGAACGGGGGGTTCGTGCACACAGCCCAGCTTGGAGCGAACGACCTACACCGAACTGAGATACCTACAG
CGTGAGCTATGAGAAAGCGCCACGCTTCCCGAAGGGAGAAAGGCGGACAGGTATCCGGTAAGCGGCAGGG
TCGGAACAGGAGAGCGCACGAGGGAGCTTCCAGGGGGAAACGCCTGGTATCTTTATAGTCCTGTCGGGTT
TCGCCACCTCTGACTTGAGCGTCGATTTTTGTGATGCTCGTCAGGGGGGCGGAGCCTATGGAAAAACGCC
AGCAACGCGGCCTTTTTACGGTTCCTGGCCTTTTGCTGGCCTTGAAGCTGTCCCTGATGGTCGTCATCTA
CCTGCCTGGACAGCATGGCCTGCAACGCGGGCATCCCGATGCCGCCGGAAGCGAGAAGAATCATAATGGG
GAAGGCCATCCAGCCTCGCGTCGAACTAGATGATCCGGCTGTGGAATGTGTGTCAGTTAGGGTGTGGAAA
GTCCCCAGGCTCCCCAGCAGGCAGAAGTATGCAAAGCATGCATCTCAATTAGTCAGCAACCAGGTGTGGA
AAGTCCCCAGGCTCCCCAGCAGGCAGAAGTATGCAAAGCATGCATCTCAATTAGTCAGCAACCATAGTCC
CGCCCCTAACTCCGCCCATCCCGCCCCTAACTCCGCCCAGTTCCGCCCATTCTCCGCCCCATGGCTGACT
AATTTTTTTTATTTATGCAGAGGCCGAGGCCGCCTCGGCCTCTGAGCTATTCCAGAAGTAGTGAGGAGGC
TTTTTTGGAGGGTGACCGCCACGACCGGTATGGCCAAGCCTTTGTCTCAAGAAGAATCCACCCTCATTGA
AAGAGCAACGGCTACAATCAACAGCATCCCCATCTCTGAAGACTACAGCGTCGCCAGCGCAGCTCTCTCT
AGCGACGGCCGCATCTTCACTGGTGTCAATGTATATCATTTTACTGGGGGACCTTGTGCAGAACTCGTGG
TGCTGGGCACTGCTGCTGCTGCGGCAGCTGGCAACCTGACTTGTATCGTCGCGATCGGAAATGAGAACAG
GGGCATCTTGAGCCCCTGCGGACGGTGCCGACAGGTGCTTCTCGATCTGCATCCTGGGATCAAAGCCATA
GTGAAGGACAGTGATGGACAGCCGACGGCAGTTGGGATTCGTGAATTGCTGCCCTCTGGTTATGTGTGGG
AGGGCTAACGGTCCGACGCGGCCCGACGGGTCCGAGGGGGGTCGACCTCGAAACTTGTTTATTGCAGCTT
ATAATGGTTACAAATAAAGCAATAGCATCACAAATTTCACAAATAAAGCATTTTTTTCACTGCATTCTAG
TTGTGGTTTGTCCAAACTCATCAATGTATCTTATCATGTCTGGATCTGATCCGAACCCCTTCCTCGACCA
ATTCTCATGTTTGACAGCTTATCATCGCAGATCCGGGCAACGTTGTTGCCATTGCTCGACCAATTCTCAT
GTTTGACAGCTTATCATCGCAGATCCGTATGGTGCACTCTCAGTACAATCTGCTCTGATGCCGCATAGTT
AAGCCAGTATCTGCTCCCTGCTTGTGTGTTGGAGGTCGCTGAGTAGTGCGCGAGCAAAATTTAAGCTACA
ACAAGGCAAGGCTTGACCGACAATTGCATGAAGAATCTGCTTAGGGTTAGGCGTTTTGCGCTGCTTCGCG
ATGTACGGGCCAGATATACGCGTATCTGAGGGGACTAGGGTGTGTTTAGGCGAAAAGCGGGGCTTCGGTT
GTACGCGGTTAGGAGTCCCCTCAGGATATAGTAGTTTCGCTTTTGCATAGGGAGGGGGAAATGTAGTCTT
ATGCAATACTCTTGTAGTCTTGCAACATGGTAACGATGAGTTAGCAACATGCCTTACAAGGAGAGAAAAA
GCACCGTGCATGCCGATTGGTGGAAGTAAGGTGGTACGATCGTGCCTTATTAGGAAGGCAACAGACGGGT
CTGACATGGATTGGACGAACCACTGAATTCCGCATTGCAGAGATATTGTATTTAAGTGCCTAGCTCGATA
CAATAAACGCCATTTGACCATTCACCACATTGGTGTGCACCTCCAAGCTGGCCGGGGATCCTCTAGGGCC
TCTGAGCTATTCCAGAAGTAGTGAAGAGGCTTTTTTGGAGGCCTAGGCTTTTGCAAAAAGCTCCGGATCG
ATCCTGAGAACTTCAGGGTGAGTTTGGGGACCCTTGATTGTTCTTTCTTTTTCGCTATTGTAAAATTCAT
GTTATATGGAGGGGGCAAAGTTTTCAGGGTGTTGTTTAGAATGGGAAGATGTCCCTTGTATCACCATGGA
CCCTCATGATAATTTTGTTTCTTTCACTTTCTACTCTGTTGACAACCATTGTCTCCTCTTATTTTCTTTT
CATTTTCTGTAACTTTTTCGTTAAACTTTAGCTTGCATTTGTAACGAATTTTTAAATTCACTTTTGTTTA
TTTGTCAGATTGTAAGTACTTTCTCTAATCACTTTTTTTTCAAGGCAATCAGGGTATATTATATTGTACT
TCAGCACAGTTTTAGAGAACAATTGTTATAATTAAATGATAAGGTAGAATATTTCTGCATATAAATTCTG
GCTGGCGTGGAAATATTCTTATTGGTAGAAACAACTACATCCTGGTCATCATCCTGCCTTTCTCTTTATG
GTTACAATGATATACACTGTTTGAGATGAGGATAAAATACTCTGAGTCCAAACCGGGCCCCTCTGCTAAC
CATGTTCATGCCTTCTTCTTTTTCCTACAGCTCCTGGGCAACGTGCTGGTTATTGTGCTGTCTCATCATT
TTGGCAAAGAATTGTAATACGACTCACTATAGGGCGAATTGATATGTCTAGATTAGATAAAAGTAAAGTG
ATTAACAGCGCATTAGAGCTGCTTAATGAGGTCGGAATCGAAGGTTTAACAACCCGTAAACTCGCCCAGA
AGCTAGGTGTAGAGCAGCCTACATTGTATTGGCATGTAAAAAATAAGCGGGCTTTGCTCGACGCCTTAGC
CATTGAGATGTTAGATAGGCACCATACTCACTTTTGCCCTTTAGAAGGGGAAAGCTGGCAAGATTTTTTA
CGTAATAACGCTAAAAGTTTTAGATGTGCTTTACTAAGTCATCGCGATGGAGCAAAAGTACATTTAGGTA
CACGGCCTACAGAAAAACAGTATGAAACTCTCGAAAATCAATTAGCCTTTTTATGCCAACAAGGTTTTTC
ACTAGAGAATGCATTATATGCACTCAGCGCTGTGGGGCATTTTACTTTAGGTTGCGTATTGGAAGATCAA
GAGCATCAAGTCGCTAAAGAAGAAAGGGAAACACCTACTACTGATAGTATGCCGCCATTATTACGACAAG
CTATCGAATTATTTGATCACCAAGGTGCAGAGCCAGCCTTCTTATTCGGCCTTGAATTGATCATATGCGG
ATTAGAAAAACAACTTAAATGTGAAAGTGGGTCCGCGTACAGCGGATCCCGGGAATTCAGATCTTATTAA
AGCAGAACTTGTTTATTGCAGCTTATAATGGTTACAAATAAAGCAATAGCATCACAAATTTCACAAATAA
AGCATTTTTTTCACTGCATTCTAGTTGTGGTTTGTCCAAACTCATCAATGTATCTTATCATGTCTGGTCG
AATCCATGGCGCAGAACTGGTAGGTATGGAAGATCCGCGTTGACATTGATTATTGACTAGTTATTAATAG
TAATCAATTACGGGGTCATTAGTTCATAGCCCATATATGGAGTTCCGCGTTACATAACTTACGGTAAATG
GCCCGCCTGGCTGACCGCCCAACGACCCCCGCCCATTGACGTCAATAATGACGTATGTTCCCATAGTAAC
GCCAATAGGGACTTTCCATTGACGTCAATGGGTGGAGTATTTACGGTAAACTGCCCACTTGGCAGTACAT
CAAGTGTATCATATGCCAAGTACGCCCCCTATTGACGTCAATGACGGTAAATGGCCCGCCTGGCATTATG
CCCAGTACATGACCTTATGGGACTTTCCTACTTGGCAGTACATCTACGTATTAGTCATCGCTATTACCAT
GGTGATGCGGTTTTGGCAGTACATCAATGGGCGTGGATAGCGGTTTGACTCACGGGGATTTCCAAGTCTC
CACCCCATTGACGTCAATGGGAGTTTGTTTTGGCACCAAAATCAACGGGACTTTCCAAAATGTCGTAACA
ACTCCGCCCCATTGACGCAAATGGGCGGTAGGCGTGTACGGTGGGAGGTCTATATAAGCAGAGCTCTCCC
TATCAGTGATAGAGATCTCCCTATCAGTGATAGAGATCGTCGACGAGCTCGTTTAGTGAACCGTCAGATC
GCCTGGAGACGCCATCCACGCTGTTTTGACCTCCATAGAAGACACCGGGACCGATCCAGCCTCCGGACTC
TAGCGTTTAAACTTAAGCTTACCACCATGGATTATAAAGACGATGATGACAAGCACCACCACCACCACCA
CGACAAGGATTGTGAAATGAAACGCACCACACTGGACAGCCCTTTGGGGAAGCTGGAGCTGTCTGGTTGT
GAGCAGGGTCTGCACGAAATAATTTTTCTGGGCAAGGGGACGTCTGCAGCTGATGCCGTGGAGGTCCCAG
CCCCCGCTGCGGTTCTCGGAGGTCCGGAGCCCCTGATACAGGCTACAGCCTGGCTGAATGCCTATTTCCA
CCAGCCCGAGGCTATCGAAGAGTTCCCCGTGCCGGCTCTTCACCATCCCGTTTTCCAGCAAGAGTCGTTC
ACCAGACAGGTGTTATGGAAGCTGCTGAAGGTTGTGAAATTCGGAGAAGTGATTTCTGAGTCACACTTAG
CAGCCCTGGTAGGCAACCCCGCAGCCACGGCAGCAGTGAATACGGCACTGGATGGCAATCCTGTCCCTAT
CCTGATCCCGTGCCACAGAGTGGTCCAGGGGGATTCGGATGTGGGGCCGTACCTTGGTGGACTGGCCGTG
AAGGAATGGCTTCTGGCCCATGAAGGCCACCGGTTGGGGAAGCCAGGCTTGGGATTCGAACTGGAGGTGC
TGTTCCAGGGCCCCGGTACCGCCATCACAAGTTTGTACAAAAAAGCAGGCACCATGGCGGCGACGGCGGC
CGCAGTGGTGGCCGAGGAGGACACGGAGCTGCGGGACCTGCTGGTGCAGACGCTGGAGAACAGCGGGGTC
CTGAACCGCATCAAGGCTGAACTCCGAGCAGCTGTGTTTTTAGCACTAGAGGAGCAAGAAAAAGTAGAGA
ACAAAACTCCTTTAGTTAATGAGAGCCTGAGAAAGTTTTTAAATACCAAAGACGGTCGTTTAGTGGCTAG
TCTTGTTGCAGAATTTCTTCAGTTTTTTAACCTTGACTTTACTTTGGCTGTTTTTCAACCTGAAACTAGC
ACACTGCAAGGTCTCGAAGGTCGAGAGAATTTAGCCCGAGATTTAGGTATAATTGAAGCAGAAGGTACTG
TGGGTGGACCCTTATTATTAGAAGTGATCAGGCGCTGTCAACAGAAAGAAAAAGGGCCAACCACTGGGGA
AGGTGCACTTGATCTATCTGATGTACATTCTCCACCAAAGTCACCAGAGGGAAAAACAAGTGCACAGACA
ACACCAAGTAAGAAGGCCAATGATGAGGCCAATCAGAGTGATACAAGTGTCTCCTTGTCAGAACCCAAGA
GCAAAAGCAGCCTTCACTTACTGTCCCATGAAACAAAAATTGGATCTTTTCTAAGCAACAGAACTTTAGA
TGGCAAAGACAAAGCTGGCCTTTGTCCAGATGAAGATGATATGGAAGGAGATTCTTTCTTTGATGATCCC
ATTCCTAAGCCAGAGAAAACTTACGGTTTGAGGAATGAACCTAGGAAGCAAGCAGGAAGTCTGGCCTCGC
TCTCGGATGCACCCCCCTTAAAAAGTGGACTCAGCTCCCTGGCGGGAGCCCCTTCTTTAAAAGACTCTGA
GAGTAAAAGGGGAAATACAGTTTTGAAAGATCTGAAATTGATCAGTGATAAAATTGGATCACTTGGATTA
GGAACTGGAGAAGATGATGACTATGTTGATGATTTTAATAGTACCAGCCATCGCTCAGAGAAAAGTGAGA
TAAGTATTGGTGAAGAGATAGAAGAAGACCTTTCTGTGGAAATAGATGACATCAATACCAGTGATAAGCT
TGATGACCTCACACAAGATCTGACTGTATCCCAGCTCAGTGATGTTGCGGATTATCTGGAAGATGTTGCA
TAGAACCCAGCTTTC
Features (pLannotate 1.2.2; 30 found; start..end, strand, type, name):
    433..1990    -  rep_origin     oriP (fragment): Epstein-Barr virus oriP replication origin (Yates et al., 2000)
   2103..2321    -  CDS            gL (fragment): GL_EBVB9 - Experimental evidence at protein level: Swiss-Prot protein existence level 1. The heterodimer glycoprotein H-glycoprotein L is required for the fusion of viral and plasma membranes leading to virus entry into the host cell. Acts as a functional inhibitor of gH and maintains gH in an inhibited form. Upon binding to host integrins, gL dissociates from gH leading to activation of the viral fusion glycoproteins gB and gH. Fusion of EBV with B-lymphocytes requires the additional receptor- binding protein gp42, which forms a complex with gH/gL. The heterodimer gH/gL targets also host EPHA
   2404..4329    -  CDS            EBNA1: Epstein-Barr nuclear antigen 1, also known as EBNA-1 crucial for latent viral infection, and for episomal amplification of vectors containing the oriP origin (Okita et al., 2013)
   4367..4711    -  CDS            BRRF2_EBVB9 (fragment): Protein inferred from homology: Swiss-Prot protein existence level 3. From Epstein-Barr virus (strain B95-8) (HHV-4) (Human herpesvirus 4).
   4714..4737    -  promoter       tet promoter (fragment): E. coli promoter for tetracycline efflux protein gene
   4850..4954    +  promoter       AmpR promoter: bla
   4955..5815    +  CDS            AmpR: β-lactamase; bla; confers resistance to ampicillin, carbenicillin, and related antibiotics
   5986..6574    +  rep_origin     ori: high-copy-number ColE1/pMB1/pBR322/pUC origin of replication
   6620..6743    -  CDS            TcR (fragment): tetracycline efflux protein; tet; confers resistance to tetracycline
   6781..7078    +  promoter       SV40 promoter: SV40 enhancer and early promoter
   7100..7498    +  CDS            BSD: blasticidin S deaminase; Aspergillus terreus BSD; confers resistance to blasticidin
   7542..7676    +  polyA_signal   SV40 poly(A) signal: SV40 polyadenylation signal
   7798..7850    -  misc_feature   bom (fragment): basis of mobility region from pBR322
   7981..8074    +  ncRNA          Retro dr1: Accession: RF00214 - Retrovirus direct repeat 1 (dr1)
   8110..8371    +  promoter       RSV promoter: Rous sarcoma virus enhancer/promoter
   8397..8457    +  promoter       SV40 promoter (fragment): SV40 early promoter
   8488..9060    +  intron         β-globin intron: intron from rabbit β-globin gene
   9115..9133    +  promoter       T7 promoter: promoter for bacteriophage T7 RNA polymerase
   9144..9764    +  CDS            tetR: TETR2_ECOLX - Experimental evidence at protein level: Swiss-Prot protein existence level 1. TetR is the repressor of the tetracycline resistance element; its N-terminal region forms a helix-turn-helix structure and binds DNA. Binding of tetracycline to TetR reduces the repressor affinity for the tetracycline resistance gene (tetA) promoter operator sites. From Escherichia coli.
   9806..9927    +  polyA_signal   SV40 poly(A) signal: SV40 polyadenylation signal
   9982..10361   +  enhancer       CMV enhancer: human cytomegalovirus immediate early enhancer
  10362..10565   +  promoter       CMV promoter: human cytomegalovirus (CMV) immediate early promoter
  10567..10586   +  promoter       PLtetO-1 promoter (fragment): modified phage lambda PL promoter with tet operator sites (Lutz and Bujard, 1997)
  10588..10607   +  promoter       PLtetO-1 promoter (fragment): modified phage lambda PL promoter with tet operator sites (Lutz and Bujard, 1997)
  10615..10648   +  promoter       TRE3GV promoter (fragment): 3rd-generation Tet-responsive promoter that can be activated by binding of Tet-On® 3G, optimized for retroviral and lentiviral vectors
  10764..10781   +  CDS            9xHis (fragment): 9xHis affinity tag
  10782..11324   +  CDS            MGMT (fragment): MGMT_HUMAN - Experimental evidence at protein level: Swiss-Prot protein existence level 1. Involved in the cellular defense against the biological effects of O6-methylguanine (O6-MeG) and O4-methylthymine (O4-MeT) in DNA. Repairs the methylated nucleobase in DNA by stoichiometrically transferring the methyl group to a cysteine residue in the enzyme. This is a suicide reaction: the enzyme is irreversibly inactivated. From Homo sapiens (Human).
  11368..11388   +  protein_bind   attB1: mutant version of attB; core recombination site for the Gateway® BP reaction BP Clonase™
  11394..12530   +  CDS            CEP43 (fragment): CEP43_HUMAN - Also known as FGFR1OP, FOP. Experimental evidence at protein level: Swiss-Prot protein existence level 1. Required for anchoring microtubules to the centrosomes (PubMed:16314388, PubMed:28659385). Required for ciliation (PubMed:28625565, PubMed:28659385). From Homo sapiens (Human).
  12535..14      -  protein_bind   attB2 (across the origin): mutant version of attB; recombination site for the Gateway® BP reaction BP Clonase™
