[The description below was written by a language model from this plasmid's Addgene catalogue record and pLannotate feature annotations shown in this document.]
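Description:
pEBTetDBl-CLIP-FOP is an Epstein-Barr virus-based episomal mammalian expression plasmid built on the pEBTetDBl backbone. It gives tetracycline/doxycycline-regulated expression of a CLIP-tagged centrosomal protein. In E. coli it is propagated through a high-copy ColE1/pUC-type origin with ampicillin resistance. In mammalian cells, oriP together with the EBNA1 gene allows the plasmid to replicate and be retained as an episome. An SV40 promoter-driven blasticidin S deaminase cassette with an SV40 poly(A) signal provides selection of stable populations.

The payload sits under a CMV enhancer/promoter followed by two tet operator sites (CMV-TetO2). A separate cassette on the same plasmid expresses TetR from an RSV promoter region, with a rabbit β-globin intron and an SV40 poly(A) signal. The repressor therefore silences the CMV-TetO2 promoter until tetracycline or doxycycline relieves it. The open reading frame begins with N-terminal FLAG and His tags (only the His tag is annotated in the feature tables). Next comes an MGMT-derived segment corresponding to the CLIP-tag, an engineered alkyltransferase that reacts covalently with benzylcytosine substrates. An attB1 site left from Gateway cloning follows, then human CEP43, and a closing attB2 site. The catalogue labels the insert "FGFR", but the annotation identifies it as FGFR1OP/FOP, a protein involved in anchoring microtubules at the centrosome, which matches the plasmid name.

No polyadenylation signal is annotated downstream of the insert. This agrees with the depositor's comment that a polyadenylation deletion results in low protein expression. The depositor and NGS sequence records differ by about 100 nt, mainly within oriP. The associated work used selective chemical crosslinking of tagged proteins to study centrosomal complexes.
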