Addgene plasmid #136846: pEBTetDBl-CLIP-FOP
Purpose: Mammalian expression of the centrosomal protein FGFR N-terminally fused to CLIP-tag
Depositing lab: Kai Johnsson. Depositing organization: Swiss Federal Institute of Technology (EPFL). Publication: Selective chemical crosslinking reveals a Cep57-Cep63-Cep152 centrosomal complex. Lukinavicius G, Lavogina D, Orpinell M, Umezawa K, Reymond L, Garin N, Gonczy P, Johnsson K. Curr Biol. 2013 Feb 4;23(3):265-70. doi: 10.1016/j.cub.2012.12.030. Epub 2013 Jan 17. PubMed 23333316.
Backbone
  Vector backbone: pEBTetDBl
  Backbone size w/o insert (bp): 10639
  Vector type: Mammalian Expression
  Selectable markers: Blasticidin
Growth in bacteria
  Bacterial resistance: Ampicillin, 100 μg/mL
  Growth temperature: 37°C
  Growth strain: DH5alpha
  Copy number: High Copy
Gene/Insert
  Gene/Insert name: CLIP-FGFR
  Species: H. sapiens (human), Synthetic
  Insert size (bp): 2013
  Promoter: CMV-TetO2
  Tag / fusion protein: FLAG-tag / His-tag (N terminal on insert)
  Cloning method: Gateway Cloning
  Sequencing primers: 5′ CMV_Fwd
Terms and licenses: Academic/Nonprofit Terms; Industry Terms: Not Available to Industry
Depositor comments: PolyAdenylation RNA deletion - low protein expression level
How to cite: pEBTetDBl-CLIP-FOP was a gift from Kai Johnsson (Addgene plasmid # 136846 ; http://n2t.net/addgene:136846 ; RRID:Addgene_136846)
