>Addgene plasmid #136846 | pEBTetDBl-CLIP-FOP | depositor partial sequence | sequence record 264123 | Insert
ATGGGCGGTAGGCGTGTACGGTGGGAGGTCTATATAAGCAGAGCTCTCCCTATCAGTGATAGAGATCTCC
CTATCAGTGATAGAGATCGTCGACGAGCTCGTTTAGTGAACCGTCAGATCGCCTGGAGACGCCATCCACG
CTGTTTTGACCTCCATAGAAGACACCGGGACCGATCCAGCCTCCGGACTCTAGCGTTTAAACTTAAGCTT
ACCACCATGGATTATAAAGACGATGATGACAAGCACCACCACCACCACCACGACAAGGATTGTGAAATGA
AACGCACCACACTGGACAGCCCTTTGGGGAAGCTGGAGCTGTCTGGTTGTGAGCAGGGTCTGCACGAAAT
AATTTTTCTGGGCAAGGGGACGTCTGCAGCTGATGCCGTGGAGGTCCCAGCCCCCGCTGCGGTTCTCGGA
GGTCCGGAGCCCCTGATACAGGCTACAGCCTGGCTGAATGCCTATTTCCACCAGCCCGAGGCTATCGAAG
AGTTCCCCGTGCCGGCTCTTCACCATCCCGTTTTCCAGCAAGAGTCGTTCACCAGACAGGTGTTATGGAA
GCTGCTGAAGGTTGTGAAATTCGGAGAAGTGATTTCTGAGTCACACTTAGCAGCCCTGGTAGGCAACCCC
GCAGCCACGGCAGCAGTGAATACGGCACTGGATGGCAATCCTGTCCCTATCCTGATCCCGTGCCACAGAG
TGGTCCAGGGGGATTCGGATGTGGGGCCGTACCTTGGTGGACTGGCCGTGAAGGAATGGCTTCTGGCCCA
TGAAGGCCACCGGTTGGGGAAGCCAGGCTTGGGATTCGAACTGGAGGTGCTGTTCCAGGGCCCCGGTACC
GCCATCACAAGTTTGTACAAAAAAGCAGGCACCATGGCGGCGACGGCGGCCGCAGTGGTGGCCGAGGAGG
ACACGGAGCTGCGGGACCTGCTGGTGCAGACGCTGGAGAACAGCGGGGTCCTGAACCGCATCAAGGCTGA
ACTCCGAGCAGCTGTGTTTTTAGCACTAGAGGAGCAAGAAAAAGTAGAGAACAAAACTCCTTTAGTTAAT
GAGAGCCTGAGAAAGTTTTTAAATACCAAAGACGGTCGTTTAGTGGCTAGTCTTGTTGCAGAATTTCTTC
AGTTTTTTAACCTTGACTTTACTTTGGCTGTTTTTCAACCTGAAACTAGCACACTGCAAGGTCTCGAAGG
TCGAGAGAATTTAGCCCGAGATTTAGGTATAATTGAAGCAGAAGGTACTGTGGGTGGACCCTTATTATTA
GAAGTGATCAGGCGCTGTCAACAGAAAGAAAAAGGGCCAACCACTGGGGAAGGTGCACTTGATCTATCTG
ATGTACATTCTCCACCAAAGTCACCAGAGGGAAAAACAAGTGCACAGACAACACCAAGTAAGAAGGCCAA
TGATGAGGCCAATCAGAGTGATACAAGTGTCTCCTTGTCAGAACCCAAGAGCAAAAGCAGCCTTCACTTA
CTGTCCCATGAAACAAAAATTGGATCTTTTCTAAGCAACAGAACTTTAGATGGCAAAGACAAAGCTGGCC
TTTGTCCAGATGAAGATGATATGGAAGGAGATTCTTTCTTTGATGATCCCATTCCTAAGCCAGAGAAAAC
TTACGGTTTGAGGAATGAACCTAGGAAGCAAGCAGGAAGTCTGGCCTCGCTCTCGGATGCACCCCCCTTA
AAAAGTGGACTCAGCTCCCTGGCGGGAGCCCCTTCTTTAAAAGACTCTGAGAGTAAAAGGGGAAATACAG
TTTTGAAAGATCTGAAATTGATCAGTGATAAAATTGGATCACTTGGATTAGGAACTGGAGAAGATGATGA
CTATGTTGATGATTTTAATAGTACCAGCCATCGCTCAGAGAAAAGTGAGATAAGTATTGGTGAAGAGATA
GAAGAAGACCTTTCTGTGGAAATAGATGACATCAATACCAGTGATAAGCTTGATGACCTCACACAAGATC
TGACTGTATCCCAGCTCAGTGATGTTGCGGATTATCTGGAAGATGTTGCATAG
